>Addgene plasmid #8750 | 3149 pSFFV-neo Bcl-2 cDNA | addgene partial sequence | sequence record 17222 | SFFV-F 5'-attgattgactgcccacctc-3'
TCGGGATTGGAGACCCCCGCCCAGGGACCACCGACCCACCGTCGGGAGGTAAGCTGGCCAGCGATCGTTT
TGTCTCCGTCTCTGTCTTTGGAATTCAGTCGGGACTTGAAGTGCCATTGGTACCTGCAGCTTCTTTTCGG
GGAAGGATGGCGCAAGCCGGGAGAACAGGGTATGATAACCGGGAGATCGTGATGAAGTACATACATTATA
AGCTGTCACAGAGGGGCTACGAGTGGGATGCTGGAGATGCGGACGCGGCGCCCCTGGGGGCTGCCCCCAC
CCCTGGCATCTTCTCCTTCCAGCCTGAGAGCAACCCAATGCCTGCTGTGCACCGGGACATGGCTGCCAGG
ACGTCTCCTCTCAGGCCCCTCGTTGCCACCGCTGGGCCTGCGCTCAGCCCTGTGCCACCTGTGGTCCATC
TGACCCTCCGCCGGGCTGGGGATGACTTCTCTCGTCGCTACCGTCGTGACTTCGCAGAGATGTCCAGTCA
GCTGCACCTGACGCCCTTCACCGCGAGGGGACGCTTTGCCACGGTGGTGGAGGAACTCTTCAGGGATGGG
GTGAACTGGGGGAGGATTGTGGCCTTCTTTGAGTTCGGTGGGGTCATGTGTGTGGAGAGCGTCAACAGGG
AGATGTCACCCCTGGTGGACAACATCGCCCTGTGGATGACTGAGTACCTGAACCGGCATCTGCACACCTG
GATCCAGGATAACGGAGGCTGGGATGCCTTTGTGGAACTATATGGCCCCAGCATGCGACCTCTGTTTGAT
TTCTCCTGGCTGTCTCTGAAGACCCTGCTCAGCCTGGCCCTGGTCGGGGCCTGCATCACTCTGGGTGCAT
ACCTGGGCCACAAGTGAGGTCGACAAACCTG
