[The description below was written by a language model from this plasmid's Addgene catalogue record.]
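Description:
3149 pSFFV-neo Bcl-2 cDNA is a mammalian expression plasmid built on the pSFFV-neo backbone (about 7.2 kb without insert) that carries a mouse Bcl-2 cDNA of roughly 720 bp. It is maintained in E. coli as a high-copy plasmid under ampicillin selection. A neomycin resistance marker allows G418 selection of transfected mammalian cells, so stable Bcl-2-expressing lines or pools can be derived. No feature table accompanies the record, so the origin of replication, polyadenylation signals and the promoter driving the neo cassette are not stated.

The insert corresponds to the murine Bcl2 gene, which encodes the anti-apoptotic founding member of the Bcl-2 family. It was cloned by restriction digestion into an EcoRI site, and EcoRI sites are retained on both sides. The cDNA can therefore be released with a single enzyme, but because the cloning was non-directional, its orientation depends on the particular clone. The promoter is not listed explicitly. However, the backbone name and the SFFV-F sequencing primer indicate that expression comes from spleen focus-forming virus regulatory sequence, typically the SFFV long terminal repeat, which is strongly active in haematopoietic cells. No epitope tag or reporter is recorded, so the protein appears to be expressed untagged.

The associated work showed that Bcl-2 heterodimerizes with its homolog Bax, which accelerates programmed cell death. This fits use of the plasmid for enforced Bcl-2 expression in cultured cells to study survival, apoptosis resistance and interactions among Bcl-2 family members. The record also notes that part of the plasmid derives from a construct made in another laboratory.
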