Addgene plasmid #8750: 3149 pSFFV-neo Bcl-2 cDNA
Depositing lab: Stanley Korsmeyer. Depositing organization: Dana-Farber Cancer Institute. Publication: Bcl-2 heterodimerizes in vivo with a conserved homolog, Bax, that accelerates programmed cell death. Oltvai ZN, Milliman CL, Korsmeyer SJ. Cell 1993 Aug 27;74(4):609-19. 10.1016/0092-8674(93)90509-O PubMed 8358790.
Backbone
  Vector backbone: pSFFV-neo
  Backbone size w/o insert (bp): 7200
  Vector type: Mammalian Expression
  Selectable markers: Neomycin (select with G418)
Growth in bacteria
  Bacterial resistance: Ampicillin, 100 μg/mL
  Growth temperature: 37°C
  Growth strain: XL1 Blue
  Copy number: High Copy
Gene/Insert
  Gene/Insert name: Bcl-2
  Species: M. musculus (mouse)
  Insert size (bp): 720
  GenBank ID: NM_177410
  Entrez Gene: Bcl2 (a.k.a. Bcl-2, C430015F12Rik, D630044D05Rik, D830018M01Rik)
  Cloning method: Restriction Enzyme; 5′ cloning site EcoRI (not destroyed); 3′ cloning site EcoRI (not destroyed)
  Sequencing primers: 5′ SFFV-F
Resource information
  A portion of this plasmid was derived from a plasmid made by: Gabriel Nunez
Terms and licenses: Academic/Nonprofit Terms; Industry Terms: Not Available to Industry
How to cite: 3149 pSFFV-neo Bcl-2 cDNA was a gift from Stanley Korsmeyer (Addgene plasmid # 8750 ; http://n2t.net/addgene:8750 ; RRID:Addgene_8750)
